>Addgene plasmid #107913 | pWT065c | addgene full sequence | sequence record 274317 | Addgene NGS Result
ATCGATAGGTACCGAGCTCTTACGCGAGATCAAAGGGGGTAAGATCAAAGGGGGTAAGATCAAAGGGGCG
CGAGATCAAAGGGGGTAAGATCAAAGGGGGTAAGATCAAAGGGGGTAAGATCAAAGGGGCGCGCCCGCGT
GCTAGCCCGGGCTCGAGATCTAGACTCTAGAGGGTATATAATGGAAGCTCGAATTCCAGCTTGGCATTCC
GGTACTGTTGGTAAAAAGCTTGGCATTCCGGTACTGTTGGTAAAGCCACCATGAGCTCAGAGACTGGCCC
AGTGGCTGTGGACCCCACATTGAGACGGCGGATCGAGCCCCATGAGTTTGAGGTATTCTTCGATCCGAGA
GAGCTCCGCAAGGAGACCTGCCTGCTTTACGAAATTAATTGGGGGGGCCGGCACTCCATTTGGCGACATA
CATCACAGAACACTAACAAGCACGTCGAAGTCAACTTCATCGAGAAGTTCACGACAGAAAGATATTTCTG
TCCGAACACAAGGTGCAGCATTACCTGGTTTCTCAGCTGGAGCCCATGCGGCGAATGTAGTAGGGCCATC
ACTGAATTCCTGTCAAGGTATCCCCACGTCACTCTGTTTATTTACATCGCAAGGCTGTACCACCACGCTG
ACCCCCGCAATCGACAAGGCCTGCGGGATTTGATCTCTTCAGGTGTGACTATCCAAATTATGACTGAGCA
GGAGTCAGGATACTGCTGGAGAAACTTTGTGAATTATAGCCCGAGTAATGAAGCCCACTGGCCTAGGTAT
CCCCATCTGTGGGTACGACTGTACGTTCTTGAACTGTACTGCATCATACTGGGCCTGCCTCCTTGTCTCA
ACATTCTGAGAAGGAAGCAGCCACAGCTGACATTCTTTACCATCGCTCTTCAGTCTTGTCATTACCAGCG
ACTGCCCCCACACATTCTCTGGGCCACCGGGTTGAAAAGCGGCAGCGAGACTCCCGGGACCTCAGAGTCC
GCCACACCCGAAAGTGATAAAAAGTATTCTATTGGTTTAGCCATCGGCACTAATTCCGTTGGATGGGCTG
TCATAACCGATGAATACAAAGTACCTTCAAAGAAATTTAAGGTGTTGGGGAACACAGACCGTCATTCGAT
TAAAAAGAATCTTATCGGTGCCCTCCTATTCGATAGTGGCGAAACGGCAGAGGCGACTCGCCTGAAACGA
ACCGCTCGGAGAAGGTATACACGTCGCAAGAACCGAATATGTTACTTACAAGAAATTTTTAGCAATGAGA
TGGCCAAAGTTGACGATTCTTTCTTTCACCGTTTGGAAGAGTCCTTCCTTGTCGAAGAGGACAAGAAACA
TGAACGGCACCCCATCTTTGGAAACATAGTAGATGAGGTGGCATATCATGAAAAGTACCCAACGATTTAT
CACCTCAGAAAAAAGCTAGTTGACTCAACTGATAAAGCGGACCTGAGGTTAATCTACTTGGCTCTTGCCC
ATATGATAAAGTTCCGTGGGCACTTTCTCATTGAGGGTGATCTAAATCCGGACAACTCGGATGTCGACAA
ACTGTTCATCCAGTTAGTACAAACCTATAATCAGTTGTTTGAAGAGAACCCTATAAATGCAAGTGGCGTG
GATGCGAAGGCTATTCTTAGCGCCCGCCTCTCTAAATCCCGACGGCTAGAAAACCTGATCGCACAATTAC
CCGGAGAGAAGAAAAATGGGTTGTTCGGTAACCTTATAGCGCTCTCACTAGGCCTGACACCAAATTTTAA
GTCGAACTTCGACTTAGCTGAAGATGCCAAATTGCAGCTTAGTAAGGACACGTACGATGACGATCTCGAC
AATCTACTGGCACAAATTGGAGATCAGTATGCGGACTTATTTTTGGCTGCCAAAAACCTTAGCGATGCAA
TCCTCCTATCTGACATACTGAGAGTTAATACTGAGATTACCAAGGCGCCGTTATCCGCTTCAATGATCAA
AAGGTACGATGAACATCACCAAGACTTGACACTTCTCAAGGCCCTAGTCCGTCAGCAACTGCCTGAGAAA
TATAAGGAAATATTCTTTGATCAGTCGAAAAACGGGTACGCAGGTTATATTGACGGCGGAGCGAGTCAAG
AGGAATTCTACAAGTTTATCAAACCCATATTAGAGAAGATGGATGGGACGGAAGAGTTGCTTGTAAAACT
CAATCGCGAAGATCTACTGCGAAAGCAGCGGACTTTCGACAACGGTAGCATTCCACATCAAATCCACTTA
GGCGAATTGCATGCTATACTTAGAAGGCAGGAGGATTTTTATCCGTTCCTCAAAGACAATCGTGAAAAGA
TTGAGAAAATCCTAACCTTTCGCATACCTTACTATGTGGGACCCCTGGCCCGAGGGAACTCTCGGTTCGC
ATGGATGACAAGAAAGTCCGAAGAAACGATTACTCCATGGAATTTTGAGGAAGTTGTCGATAAAGGTGCG
TCAGCTCAATCGTTCATCGAGAGGATGACCAACTTTGACAAGAATTTACCGAACGAAAAAGTATTGCCTA
AGCACAGTTTACTTTACGAGTATTTCACAGTGTACAATGAACTCACGAAAGTTAAGTATGTCACTGAGGG
CATGCGTAAACCCGCCTTTCTAAGCGGAGAACAGAAGAAAGCAATAGTAGATCTGTTATTCAAGACCAAC
CGCAAAGTGACAGTTAAGCAATTGAAAGAGGACTACTTTAAGAAAATTGAATGCTTCGATTCTGTCGAGA
TCTCCGGGGTAGAAGATCGATTTAATGCGTCACTTGGTACGTATCATGACCTCCTAAAGATAATTAAAGA
TAAGGACTTCCTGGATAACGAAGAGAATGAAGATATCTTAGAAGATATAGTGTTGACTCTTACCCTCTTT
GAAGATCGGGAAATGATTGAGGAAAGACTAAAAACATACGCTCACCTGTTCGACGATAAGGTTATGAAAC
AGTTAAAGAGGCGTCGCTATACGGGCTGGGGACGATTGTCGCGGAAACTTATCAACGGGATAAGAGACAA
GCAAAGTGGTAAAACTATTCTCGATTTTCTAAAGAGCGACGGCTTCGCCAATAGGAACTTTATGCAGCTG
ATCCATGATGACTCTTTAACCTTCAAAGAGGATATACAAAAGGCACAGGTTTCCGGACAAGGGGACTCAT
TGCACGAACATATTGCGAATCTTGCTGGTTCGCCAGCCATCAAAAAGGGCATACTCCAGACAGTCAAAGT
AGTGGATGAGCTAGTTAAGGTCATGGGACGTCACAAACCGGAAAACATTGTAATCGAGATGGCACGCGAA
AATCAAACGACTCAGAAGGGGCAAAAAAACAGTCGAGAGCGGATGAAGAGAATAGAAGAGGGTATTAAAG
AACTGGGCAGCCAGATCTTAAAGGAGCATCCTGTGGAAAATACCCAATTGCAGAACGAGAAACTTTACCT
CTATTACCTACAAAATGGAAGGGACATGTATGTTGATCAGGAACTGGACATAAACCGTTTATCTGATTAC
GACGTCGATCACATTGTACCCCAATCCTTTTTGAAGGACGATTCAATCGACAATAAAGTGCTTACACGCT
CGGATAAGAACCGAGGGAAAAGTGACAATGTTCCAAGCGAGGAAGTCGTAAAGAAAATGAAGAACTATTG
GCGGCAGCTCCTAAATGCGAAACTGATAACGCAAAGAAAGTTCGATAACTTAACTAAAGCTGAGAGGGGT
GGCTTGTCTGAACTTGACAAGGCCGGATTTATTAAACGTCAGCTCGTGGAAACCCGCCAAATCACAAAGC
ATGTTGCACAGATACTAGATTCCCGAATGAATACGAAATACGACGAGAACGATAAGCTGATTCGGGAAGT
CAAAGTAATCACTTTAAAGTCAAAATTGGTGTCGGACTTCAGAAAGGATTTTCAATTCTATAAAGTTAGG
GAGATAAATAACTACCACCATGCGCACGACGCTTATCTTAATGCCGTCGTAGGGACCGCACTCATTAAGA
AATACCCGAAGCTAGAAAGTGAGTTTGTGTATGGTGATTACAAAGTTTATGACGTCCGTAAGATGATCGC
GAAAAGCGAACAGGAGATAGGCAAGGCTACAGCCAAATACTTCTTTTATTCTAACATTATGAATTTCTTT
AAGACGGAAATCACTCTGGCAAACGGAGAGATACGCAAACGACCTTTAATTGAAACCAATGGGGAGACAG
GTGAAATCGTATGGGATAAGGGCCGGGACTTCGCGACGGTGAGAAAAGTTTTGTCCATGCCCCAAGTCAA
CATAGTAAAGAAAACTGAGGTGCAGACCGGAGGGTTTTCAAAGGAATCGATTCTTCCAAAAAGGAATAGT
GATAAGCTCATCGCTCGTAAAAAGGACTGGGACCCGAAAAAGTACGGTGGCTTCGATAGCCCTACAGTTG
CCTATTCTGTCCTAGTAGTGGCAAAAGTTGAGAAGGGAAAATCCAAGAAACTGAAGTCAGTCAAAGAATT
ATTGGGGATAACGATTATGGAGCGCTCGTCTTTTGAAAAGAACCCCATCGACTTCCTTGAGGCGAAAGGT
TACAAGGAAGTAAAAAAGGATCTCATAATTAAACTACCAAAGTATAGTCTGTTTGAGTTAGAAAATGGCC
GAAAACGGATGTTGGCTAGCGCCGGAGAGCTTCAAAAGGGGAACGAACTCGCACTACCGTCTAAATACGT
GAATTTCCTGTATTTAGCGTCCCATTACGAGAAGTTGAAAGGTTCACCTGAAGATAACGAACAGAAGCAA
CTTTTTGTTGAGCAGCACAAACATTATCTCGACGAAATCATAGAGCAAATTTCGGAATTCAGTAAGAGAG
TCATCCTAGCTGATGCCAATCTGGACAAAGTATTAAGCGCATACAACAAGCACAGGGATAAACCCATACG
TGAGCAGGCGGAAAATATTATCCATTTGTTTACTCTTACCAACCTCGGCGCTCCAGCCGCATTCAAGTAT
TTTGACACAACGATAGATCGCAAACGATACACTTCTACCAAGGAGGTGCTAGACGCGACACTGATTCACC
AATCCATCACGGGATTATATGAAACTCGGATAGATTTGTCACAGCTTGGGGGTGACTCTGGTGGTTCTAC
TAATCTGTCAGATATTATTGAAAAGGAGACCGGTAAGCAACTGGTTATCCAGGAATCCATCCTCATGCTC
CCAGAGGAGGTGGAAGAAGTCATTGGGAACAAGCCGGAAAGCGATATACTCGTGCACACCGCCTACGACG
AGAGCACCGACGAGAATGTCATGCTTCTGACTAGCGACGCCCCTGAATACAAGCCTTGGGCTCTGGTCAT
ACAGGATAGCAACGGTGAGAACAAGATTAAGATGCTCTCTGGTGGTTCTCCCAAGAAGAAGAGGAAAGTC
GCTACTAACTTCAGCCTGCTGAAGCAGGCTGGAGACGTGGAGGAGAACCCTGGACCTATGGAAGACGCCA
AAAACATAAAGAAAGGCCCGGCGCCATTCTATCCGCTGGAAGATGGAACCGCTGGAGAGCAACTGCATAA
GGCTATGAAGAGATACGCCCTGGTTCCTGGAACAATTGCTTTTACAGATGCACATATCGAGGTGGACATC
ACTTACGCTGAGTACTTCGAAATGTCCGTTCGGTTGGCAGAAGCTATGAAACGATATGGGCTGAATACAA
ATCACAGAATCGTCGTATGCAGTGAAAACTCTCTTCAATTCTTTATGCCGGTGTTGGGCGCGTTATTTAT
CGGAGTTGCAGTTGCGCCCGCGAACGACATTTATAATGAACGTGAATTGCTCAACAGTATGGGCATTTCG
CAGCCTACCGTGGTGTTCGTTTCCAAAAAGGGGTTGCAAAAAATTTTGAACGTGCAAAAAAAGCTCCCAA
TCATCCAAAAAATTATTATCATGGATTCTAAAACGGATTACCAGGGATTTCAGTCGATGTACACGTTCGT
CACATCTCATCTACCTCCCGGTTTTAATGAATACGATTTTGTGCCAGAGTCCTTCGATAGGGACAAGACA
ATTGCACTGATCATGAACTCCTCTGGATCTACTGGTCTGCCTAAAGGTGTCGCTCTGCCTCATAGAACTG
CCTGCGTGAGATTCTCGCATGCCAGAGATCCTATTTTTGGCAATCAAATCATTCCGGATACTGCGATTTT
AAGTGTTGTTCCATTCCATCACGGTTTTGGAATGTTTACTACACTCGGATATTTGATATGTGGATTTCGA
GTCGTCTTAATGTATAGATTTGAAGAAGAGCTGTTTCTGAGGAGCCTTCAGGATTACAAGATTCAAAGTG
CGCTGCTGGTGCCAACCCTATTCTCCTTCTTCGCCAAAAGCACTCTGATTGACAAATACGATTTATCTAA
TTTACACGAAATTGCTTCTGGTGGCGCTCCCCTCTCTAAGGAAGTCGGGGAAGCGGTTGCCAAGAGGTTC
CATCTGCCAGGTATCAGGCAAGGATATGGGCTCACTGAGACTACATCAGCTATTCTGATTACACCCGAGG
GGGATGATAAACCGGGCGCGGTCGGTAAAGTTGTTCCATTTTTTGAAGCGAAGGTTGTGGATCTGGATAC
CGGGAAAACGCTGGGCGTTAATCAAAGAGGCGAACTGTGTGTGAGAGGTCCTATGATTATGTCCGGTTAT
GTAAACAATCCGGAAGCGACCAACGCCTTGATTGACAAGGATGGATGGCTACATTCTGGAGACATAGCTT
ACTGGGACGAAGACGAACACTTCTTCATCGTTGACCGCCTGAAGTCTCTGATTAAGTACAAAGGCTATCA
GGTGGCTCCCGCTGAATTGGAATCCATCTTGCTCCAACACCCCAACATCTTCGACGCAGGTGTCGCAGGT
CTTCCCGACGATGACGCCGGTGAACTTCCCGCCGCCGTTGTTGTTTTGGAGCACGGAAAGACGATGACGG
AAAAAGAGATCGTGGATTACGTCGCCAGTCAAGTAACAACCGCGAAAAAGTTGCGCGGAGGAGTTGTGTT
TGTGGACGAAGTACCGAAAGGTCTTACCGGAAAACTCGACGCAAGAAAAATCAGAGAGATCCTCATAAAG
GCCAAGAAGGGCGGAAAGATCGCCGTGTAACCGGTCATCATCACCATCACCATTGAGTTTAAACCCGCTG
ATCAGCCTCGACTGTGCCTTCTAGTTGCCAGCCATCTGTTGTTTGCCCCTCCCCCGTGCCTTCCTTGACC
CTGGAAGGTGCCACTCCCACTGTCCTTTCCTAATAAAATGAGGAAATTGCATCGCATTGTCTGAGTAGGT
GTCATTCTATTCTGGGGGGTGGGGTGGGGCAGGACAGCAAGGGGGAGGATTGGGAAGACAATAGCAGGCA
TGCTGGGGATGCGGTGGGCTCTATGGCTTCTGAGGCGGAAAGAACCAGCTGGGGCTCGATACCGTCGACC
TCTAGCTAGAGCTTGGCGTAATCATGGTCATAGCTGTTTCCTGTGTGAAATTGTTATCCGCTCACAATTC
CACACAACATACGAGCCGGAAGCATAAAGTGTAAAGCCTAGGGTGCCTAATGAGTGAGCTAACTCACATT
AATTGCGTTGCGCTCACTGCCCGCTTTCCAGTCGGGAAACCTGTCGTGCCAGCTGCATTAATGAATCGGC
CAACGCGCGGGGAGAGGCGGTTTGCGTATTGGGCGCTCTTCCGCTTCCTCGCTCACTGACTCGCTGCGCT
CGGTCGTTCGGCTGCGGCGAGCGGTATCAGCTCACTCAAAGGCGGTAATACGGTTATCCACAGAATCAGG
GGATAACGCAGGAAAGAACATGTGAGCAAAAGGCCAGCAAAAGGCCAGGAACCGTAAAAAGGCCGCGTTG
CTGGCGTTTTTCCATAGGCTCCGCCCCCCTGACGAGCATCACAAAAATCGACGCTCAAGTCAGAGGTGGC
GAAACCCGACAGGACTATAAAGATACCAGGCGTTTCCCCCTGGAAGCTCCCTCGTGCGCTCTCCTGTTCC
GACCCTGCCGCTTACCGGATACCTGTCCGCCTTTCTCCCTTCGGGAAGCGTGGCGCTTTCTCATAGCTCA
CGCTGTAGGTATCTCAGTTCGGTGTAGGTCGTTCGCTCCAAGCTGGGCTGTGTGCACGAACCCCCCGTTC
AGCCCGACCGCTGCGCCTTATCCGGTAACTATCGTCTTGAGTCCAACCCGGTAAGACACGACTTATCGCC
ACTGGCAGCAGCCACTGGTAACAGGATTAGCAGAGCGAGGTATGTAGGCGGTGCTACAGAGTTCTTGAAG
TGGTGGCCTAACTACGGCTACACTAGAAGAACAGTATTTGGTATCTGCGCTCTGCTGAAGCCAGTTACCT
TCGGAAAAAGAGTTGGTAGCTCTTGATCCGGCAAACAAACCACCGCTGGTAGCGGTGGTTTTTTTGTTTG
CAAGCAGCAGATTACGCGCAGAAAAAAAGGATCTCAAGAAGATCCTTTGATCTTTTCTACGGGGTCTGAC
GCTCAGTGGAACGAAAACTCACGTTAAGGGATTTTGGTCATGAGATTATCAAAAAGGATCTTCACCTAGA
TCCTTTTAAATTAAAAATGAAGTTTTAAATCAATCTAAAGTATATATGAGTAAACTTGGTCTGACAGTTA
CCAATGCTTAATCAGTGAGGCACCTATCTCAGCGATCTGTCTATTTCGTTCATCCATAGTTGCCTGACTC
CCCGTCGTGTAGATAACTACGATACGGGAGGGCTTACCATCTGGCCCCAGTGCTGCAATGATACCGCGAG
ACCCACGCTCACCGGCTCCAGATTTATCAGCAATAAACCAGCCAGCCGGAAGGGCCGAGCGCAGAAGTGG
TCCTGCAACTTTATCCGCCTCCATCCAGTCTATTAATTGTTGCCGGGAAGCTAGAGTAAGTAGTTCGCCA
GTTAATAGTTTGCGCAACGTTGTTGCCATTGCTACAGGCATCGTGGTGTCACGCTCGTCGTTTGGTATGG
CTTCATTCAGCTCCGGTTCCCAACGATCAAGGCGAGTTACATGATCCCCCATGTTGTGCAAAAAAGCGGT
TAGCTCCTTCGGTCCTCCGATCGTTGTCAGAAGTAAGTTGGCCGCAGTGTTATCACTCATGGTTATGGCA
GCACTGCATAATTCTCTTACTGTCATGCCATCCGTAAGATGCTTTTCTGTGACTGGTGAGTACTCAACCA
AGTCATTCTGAGAATAGTGTATGCGGCGACCGAGTTGCTCTTGCCCGGCGTCAATACGGGATAATACCGC
GCCACATAGCAGAACTTTAAAAGTGCTCATCATTGGAAAACGTTCTTCGGGGCGAAAACTCTCAAGGATC
TTACCGCTGTTGAGATCCAGTTCGATGTAACCCACTCGTGCACCCAACTGATCTTCAGCATCTTTTACTT
TCACCAGCGTTTCTGGGTGAGCAAAAACAGGAAGGCAAAATGCCGCAAAAAAGGGAATAAGGGCGACACG
GAAATGTTGAATACTCATACTCTTCCTTTTTCAATATTATTGAAGCATTTATCAGGGTTATTGTCTCATG
AGCGGATACATATTTGAATGTATTTAGAAAAATAAACAAATAGGGGTTCCGCGCACATTTCCCCGAAAAG
TGCCACCTGACGTCGACGGATCGGGAGATCGATCTCCCGATCCCCTAGGGTCGACTCTCAGTACAATCTG
CTCTGATGCCGCATAGTTAAGCCAGTATCTGCTCCCTGCTTGTGTGTTGGAGGTCGCTGAGTAGTGCGCG
AGCAAAATTTAAGCTACAACAAGGCAAGGCTTGACCGACAATTGCATGAAGAATCTGCTTAGGGTTAGGC
GTTTTGCGCTGCTTCGCGATGTACGGGCCAGATATACGCGTTGACATTGAAGGCCCT
Features (pLannotate 1.2.2; 17 found; start..end, strand, type, name):
    168..199     +  promoter       minP: minimal TATA-box promoter with low basal activity
    261..947     +  CDS            Apobec1: ABEC1_RAT - Experimental evidence at protein level: Swiss-Prot protein existence level 1. Catalytic component of the apolipoprotein B mRNA editing enzyme complex which is responsible for the postranscriptional editing of a CAA codon for Gln to a UAA codon for stop in the APOB mRNA. May also play a role in the epigenetic regulation of gene expression by participating in DNA demethylation. From Rattus norvegicus (Rat).
    948..995     +  CDS            ABE(7.10) (fragment): adenine base editor comprising wild-type E. coli TadA fused to the evolved TadA*(7.10) mutant (Gaudelli et al., 2017)
    996..5096    +  CDS            Cas9 VQR: Streptococcus pyogenes Cas9 endonuclease with the D1135V/R1335Q/T1337R mutations has an altered recognition specificity for the protospacer adjacent motif (PAM) (Kleinstiver et al., 2015)
   5109..5357    +  CDS            UGI: UNGI_BPPB2 - Experimental evidence at protein level: Swiss-Prot protein existence level 1. This protein binds specifically and reversibly to the host uracil-DNA glycosylase, preventing removal of uracil residues from PBS2 DNA by the host uracil-excision repair system. From Bacillus phage PBS2 (Bacteriophage PBS2).
   5448..7100    +  CDS            luciferase: firefly luciferase; luc+; enhanced luc+ version of the luciferase gene
   7152..7376    +  polyA_signal   bGH poly(A) signal: bovine growth hormone polyadenylation signal
   7380..7401    +  promoter       SV40 promoter (fragment): SV40 enhancer and early promoter
   7406..7422    +  misc_feature   MCS (fragment): pBluescript multiple cloning site
   7471..7487    -  protein_bind   lac operator: The lac repressor binds to the lac operator to inhibit transcription in E. coli. This inhibition can be relieved by adding lactose or isopropyl-β-D-thiogalactopyranoside (IPTG). lac repressor encoded by lacI
   7495..7525    -  promoter       lac promoter: promoter for the E. coli lac operon
   7540..7561    -  protein_bind   CAP binding site: CAP binding activates transcription in the presence of cAMP. E. coli catabolite activator protein
   7574..7666    -  CDS            lacI (fragment): lac repressor; lacI; The lac repressor binds to the lac operator to inhibit transcription in E. coli. This inhibition can be relieved by adding lactose or isopropyl-β-D-thiogalactopyranoside (IPTG).
   7849..8437    -  rep_origin     ori: high-copy-number ColE1/pMB1/pBR322/pUC origin of replication
   8608..9468    -  CDS            AmpR: β-lactamase; bla; confers resistance to ampicillin, carbenicillin, and related antibiotics
   9469..9573    -  promoter       AmpR promoter: bla
   9644..9688    -  misc_feature   bom (fragment): basis of mobility region from pBR322
