[The description below was written by a language model from this plasmid's Addgene catalogue record and pLannotate feature annotations shown in this document.]
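Description:
pWT065c is a 9.9 kb mammalian expression plasmid built on the pACK129 backbone and designated the W2m.3.2-1 plasmid of the CAMERA2m system, a base-editor-based platform for recording cellular events in mammalian cells. It is propagated in E. coli from a high-copy ColE1/pUC-type origin under ampicillin selection (AmpR with its bla promoter). Remnants of lac regulatory elements, a pBluescript polylinker and a bom fragment are also annotated in the backbone. No mammalian selection marker appears in the feature table.

The payload is a synthetic cassette described as (TCF-LEF)7-BE3-P2A-Luc. The name indicates seven TCF/LEF binding sites, which are not individually annotated but would lie upstream of the annotated minimal TATA-box promoter. This would make transcription low at baseline and responsive to Wnt/β-catenin signalling, which acts through TCF/LEF factors. The open reading frame encodes the BE3 cytidine base editor: rat APOBEC1 deaminase, a short linker, a Streptococcus pyogenes Cas9 domain, and the phage PBS2 uracil glycosylase inhibitor (UGI), which blocks excision of the uracil editing intermediate. The automated annotation calls the linker an "ABE(7.10) fragment" and the Cas9 "VQR". These are probably best-match labels rather than evidence of those variants, since the catalogue entry specifies BE3. A P2A self-cleaving peptide, unannotated but fitting the gap after UGI, links the editor to firefly luciferase (luc+), and a bGH polyadenylation signal ends the transcript.

With this arrangement, pathway activation drives base editor expression, so that C-to-T edits at a guide-specified target can accumulate as a DNA record of the signal. The co-expressed luciferase gives a parallel luminescence readout of promoter activity. No guide RNA cassette is annotated, so one is presumably supplied from another component of the system.
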