Addgene plasmid #107913: pWT065c
Purpose: W2m.3.2-1 plasmid. Contains (TCF-LEF)7-BE3-P2A-Luc and is ppart of the CAMERA2m system for cellular recording in mammalian cells
Depositing lab: David Liu. Depositing organization: Broad Institute. Publication: Rewritable multi-event analog recording in bacterial and mammalian cells. Tang W, Liu DR. Science. 2018 Feb 15. pii: science.aap8992. doi: 10.1126/science.aap8992. PubMed 29449507.
Backbone
  Vector backbone: pACK129
  Vector type: Mammalian Expression
Growth in bacteria
  Bacterial resistance: Ampicillin, 100 μg/mL
  Growth temperature: 37°C
  Growth strain: DH5alpha
  Copy number: High Copy
Gene/Insert
  Gene/Insert name: (TCF-LEF)7-BE3-P2A-Luc
  Species: Synthetic
  Cloning method: Unknown
Terms and licenses: Academic/Nonprofit Terms; Industry Terms: Not Available to Industry
Depositor comments: CloE1
How to cite: pWT065c was a gift from David Liu (Addgene plasmid # 107913 ; http://n2t.net/addgene:107913 ; RRID:Addgene_107913)
